Addgene plasmid #174443: pIVT-dCas9-mCherry
Purpose: in vitro transcription template for dCas9-mCherry
Depositing lab: Michael Lampson. Depositing organization: University of Pennsylvania. Publication: Parallel pathways for recruiting effector proteins determine centromere drive and suppression. Kumon T, Ma J, Akins RB, Stefanik D, Nordgren CE, Kim J, Levine MT, Lampson MA. Cell. 2021 Sep 16;184(19):4904-4918.e11. doi: 10.1016/j.cell.2021.07.037. Epub 2021 Aug 24. PubMed 34433012.
Backbone
  Vector backbone: pIVT
  Vector type: in vitro transcription template
Growth in bacteria
  Bacterial resistance: Ampicillin, 100 μg/mL
  Growth temperature: 37°C
  Growth strain: DH5alpha
  Copy number: Low Copy
Gene/Insert
  Gene/Insert name: Cas9 Endonuclease Dead (alt name: dCas9)
  Species: Streptococcus pyogenes
  Insert size (bp): 4104
  Promoter: T7 SP6
  Tag / fusion protein: mCherry (C terminal on insert)
  Cloning method: Ligation Independent Cloning
  Sequencing primers: 5′ CAGGAAACAGCTATGAC; 3′ GTAAAACGACGGCCAGT
Terms and licenses: Academic/Nonprofit Terms; Industry Terms: Not Available to Industry
How to cite: pIVT-dCas9-mCherry was a gift from Michael Lampson (Addgene plasmid # 174443 ; http://n2t.net/addgene:174443 ; RRID:Addgene_174443)
