[The description below was written by a language model from this plasmid's Addgene catalogue record and pLannotate feature annotations shown in this document.]
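Description:
pIVT-dCas9-mCherry is a bacterial plasmid built on the pIVT backbone that serves as a template for in vitro transcription of mRNA encoding nuclease-dead Streptococcus pyogenes Cas9 fused at its C terminus to the red fluorescent protein mCherry. The sequenced plasmid is about 7.9 kb and is propagated in E. coli under ampicillin selection, with β-lactamase expressed from its own promoter. Replication depends on a ColE1/pMB1-type origin. The feature annotation labels this origin high-copy, whereas the catalogue entry lists the plasmid as low copy. Only fragments of rop and the bom region are detected, so the record does not resolve this discrepancy. Remnants of a pUC-style cloning region (lacI fragment, CAP site, lac promoter and operator, lacZα fragment, partial polylinker) flank the expression cassette and are backbone leftovers rather than functional parts of the payload.

The transcription unit begins with tandem SP6 and T7 bacteriophage promoters, so either polymerase can be used to synthesize the RNA. These are followed by the Xenopus β-globin 5′ UTR, which acts as a translational enhancer, then the 4.1 kb Cas9 open reading frame, the mCherry coding sequence, and the Xenopus β-globin 3′ UTR. Globin UTRs of this kind are commonly included to improve stability and translation of synthetic mRNA after it is introduced into oocytes or embryos. The automated annotation simply calls the ORF Cas9; the catalytically dead status comes from the catalogue fields, and the specific inactivating mutations are not stated. No guide RNA cassette is annotated, so a guide would have to be provided separately. The expressed fusion would give a fluorescent, RNA-programmable DNA-binding protein that does not cut DNA, suited to labelling or targeting chosen genomic loci. The associated publication concerns centromere drive and the recruitment of effector proteins.
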