Features (pLannotate 1.2.2; 17 found; start..end, strand, type, name):
     96..200     +  promoter       AmpR promoter: bla
    201..1061    +  CDS            AmpR: β-lactamase; bla; confers resistance to ampicillin, carbenicillin, and related antibiotics
   1232..1820    +  rep_origin     ori: high-copy-number ColE1/pMB1/pBR322/pUC origin of replication
   2003..2095    +  CDS            lacI (fragment): lac repressor; lacI; The lac repressor binds to the lac operator to inhibit transcription in E. coli. This inhibition can be relieved by adding lactose or isopropyl-β-D-thiogalactopyranoside (IPTG).
   2108..2129    +  protein_bind   CAP binding site: CAP binding activates transcription in the presence of cAMP. E. coli catabolite activator protein
   2144..2174    +  promoter       lac promoter: promoter for the E. coli lac operon
   2182..2198    +  protein_bind   lac operator: The lac repressor binds to the lac operator to inhibit transcription in E. coli. This inhibition can be relieved by adding lactose or isopropyl-β-D-thiogalactopyranoside (IPTG). lac repressor encoded by lacI
   2246..2264    +  promoter       SP6 promoter: promoter for bacteriophage SP6 RNA polymerase
   2276..2294    +  promoter       T7 promoter: promoter for bacteriophage T7 RNA polymerase
   2337..2379    +  5'UTR          Xenopus globin 5'-UTR: translational enhancer from the 5'-UTR of the major beta-globin gene of Xenopus laevis
   2386..2410    -  misc_feature   MCS (fragment): pUC18/19 multiple cloning site
   2443..6546    +  CDS            Cas9: Cas9 (Csn1) endonuclease from the Streptococcus pyogenes Type II CRISPR/Cas system generates RNA-guided double strand breaks in DNA
   6562..7272    +  CDS            mCherry: monomeric derivative of DsRed fluorescent protein (Shaner et al., 2004) mammalian codon-optimized
   7300..7425    +  3'UTR          Xenopus globin 3'-UTR: 3'-UTR of the major beta-globin gene of Xenopus laevis
   7484..7641    +  CDS            lacZα (fragment): LacZα fragment of β-galactosidase; lacZ fragment
   7647..7746    -  misc_feature   bom (fragment): basis of mobility region from pBR322
   7848..1       -  CDS            rop (fragment) (across the origin): Rop protein, which maintains plasmids at low copy number; rop
>Addgene plasmid #174443 | pIVT-dCas9-mCherry | addgene full sequence | sequence record 343847 | Addgene NGS Result
GACGAAAGGGCCTCGTGATACGCCTATTTTTATAGGTTAATGTCATGATAATAATGGTTTCTTAGACGTC
AGGTGGCACTTTTCGGGGAAATGTGCGCGGAACCCCTATTTGTTTATTTTTCTAAATACATTCAAATATG
TATCCGCTCATGAGACAATAACCCTGATAAATGCTTCAATAATATTGAAAAAGGAAGAGTATGAGTATTC
AACATTTCCGTGTCGCCCTTATTCCCTTTTTTGCGGCATTTTGCCTTCCTGTTTTTGCTCACCCAGAAAC
GCTGGTGAAAGTAAAAGATGCTGAAGATCAGTTGGGTGCACGAGTGGGTTACATCGAACTGGATCTCAAC
AGCGGTAAGATCCTTGAGAGTTTTCGCCCCGAAGAACGTTTTCCAATGATGAGCACTTTTAAAGTTCTGC
TATGTGGCGCGGTATTATCCCGTATTGACGCCGGGCAAGAGCAACTCGGTCGCCGCATACACTATTCTCA
GAATGACTTGGTTGAGTACTCACCAGTCACAGAAAAGCATCTTACGGATGGCATGACAGTAAGAGAATTA
TGCAGTGCTGCCATAACCATGAGTGATAACACTGCGGCCAACTTACTTCTGACAACGATCGGAGGACCGA
AGGAGCTAACCGCTTTTTTGCACAACATGGGGGATCATGTAACTCGCCTTGATCGTTGGGAACCGGAGCT
GAATGAAGCCATACCAAACGACGAGCGTGACACCACGATGCCTGTAGCAATGGCAACAACGTTGCGCAAA
CTATTAACTGGCGAACTACTTACTCTAGCTTCCCGGCAACAATTAATAGACTGGATGGAGGCGGATAAAG
TTGCAGGACCACTTCTGCGCTCGGCCCTTCCGGCTGGCTGGTTTATTGCTGATAAATCTGGAGCCGGTGA
GCGTGGGTCTCGCGGTATCATTGCAGCACTGGGGCCAGATGGTAAGCCCTCCCGTATCGTAGTTATCTAC
ACGACGGGGAGTCAGGCAACTATGGATGAACGAAATAGACAGATCGCTGAGATAGGTGCCTCACTGATTA
AGCATTGGTAACTGTCAGACCAAGTTTACTCATATATACTTTAGATTGATTTAAAACTTCATTTTTAATT
TAAAAGGATCTAGGTGAAGATCCTTTTTGATAATCTCATGACCAAAATCCCTTAACGTGAGTTTTCGTTC
CACTGAGCGTCAGACCCCGTAGAAAAGATCAAAGGATCTTCTTGAGATCCTTTTTTTCTGCGCGTAATCT
GCTGCTTGCAAACAAAAAAACCACCGCTACCAGCGGTGGTTTGTTTGCCGGATCAAGAGCTACCAACTCT
TTTTCCGAAGGTAACTGGCTTCAGCAGAGCGCAGATACCAAATACTGTTCTTCTAGTGTAGCCGTAGTTA
GGCCACCACTTCAAGAACTCTGTAGCACCGCCTACATACCTCGCTCTGCTAATCCTGTTACCAGTGGCTG
CTGCCAGTGGCGATAAGTCGTGTCTTACCGGGTTGGACTCAAGACGATAGTTACCGGATAAGGCGCAGCG
GTCGGGCTGAACGGGGGGTTCGTGCACACAGCCCAGCTTGGAGCGAACGACCTACACCGAACTGAGATAC
CTACAGCGTGAGCTATGAGAAAGCGCCACGCTTCCCGAAGGGAGAAAGGCGGACAGGTATCCGGTAAGCG
GCAGGGTCGGAACAGGAGAGCGCACGAGGGAGCTTCCAGGGGGAAACGCCTGGTATCTTTATAGTCCTAT
CGGGTTTCGCCACCTCTGACTTGAGCGTCGATTTTTGTGATGCTCGTCAGGGGGGCGGAGCCTATGGAAA
AACGCCAGCAACGCGGCCTTTTTACGGTTCCTGGCCTTTTGCTGGCCTTTTGCTCACATGTTCTTTCCTG
CGTTATCCCCTGATTCTGTGGATAACCGTATTACCGCCTTTGAGTGAGCTGATACCGCTCGCCGCAGCCG
AACGACCGAGCGCAGCGAGTCAGTGAGCGAGGAAGCGGAAGAGCGCCCAATACGCAAACCGCCTCTCCCC
GCGCGTTGGCCGATTCATTAATGCAGCTGGCACGACAGGTTTCCCGACTGGAAAGCGGGCAGTGAGCGCA
ACGCAATTAATGTGAGTTAGCTCACTCATTAGGCACCCCAGGCTTTACACTTTATGCTTCCGGCTCGTAT
GTTGTGTGGAATTGTGAGCGGATAACAATTTCACACAGGAAACAGCTATGACCATGATTACGCCAAGCTC
CAACGATTTAGGTGACACTATAGAAGAGAAGGAATTAATACGACTCACTATAGGGAGAGAGAGAGAATTA
CCCTCACTAAAGGGAGGAGAAGCTTGCTTGTTCTTTTTGCAGAAGCTCAGAATAAACGCTCAACTTTGGC
AGATCAAGCTTGCATGCCTGCAGGTCGACTATAGGGAGACCCAAGCTTGGCGCGCCGCCACCATGGACAA
GAAGTACTCCATTGGGCTCGCTATCGGCACAAACAGCGTCGGCTGGGCCGTCATTACGGACGAGTACAAG
GTGCCGAGCAAAAAATTCAAAGTTCTGGGCAATACCGATCGCCACAGCATAAAGAAGAACCTCATTGGCG
CCCTCCTGTTCGACTCCGGGGAGACGGCCGAAGCCACGCGGCTCAAAAGAACAGCACGGCGCAGATATAC
CCGCAGAAAGAATCGGATCTGCTACCTGCAGGAGATCTTTAGTAATGAGATGGCTAAGGTGGATGACTCT
TTCTTCCATAGGCTGGAGGAGTCCTTTTTGGTGGAGGAGGATAAAAAGCACGAGCGCCACCCAATCTTTG
GCAATATCGTGGACGAGGTGGCGTACCATGAAAAGTACCCAACCATATATCATCTGAGGAAGAAGCTTGT
AGACAGTACTGATAAGGCTGACTTGCGGTTGATCTATCTCGCGCTGGCGCATATGATCAAATTTCGGGGA
CACTTCCTCATCGAGGGGGACCTGAACCCAGACAACAGCGATGTCGACAAACTCTTTATCCAACTGGTTC
AGACTTACAATCAGCTTTTCGAAGAGAACCCGATCAACGCATCCGGAGTTGACGCCAAAGCAATCCTGAG
CGCTAGGCTGTCCAAATCCCGGCGGCTCGAAAACCTCATCGCACAGCTCCCTGGGGAGAAGAAGAACGGC
CTGTTTGGTAATCTTATCGCCCTGTCACTCGGGCTGACCCCCAACTTTAAATCTAACTTCGACCTGGCCG
AAGATGCCAAGCTTCAACTGAGCAAAGACACCTACGATGATGATCTCGACAATCTGCTGGCCCAGATCGG
CGACCAGTACGCAGACCTTTTTTTGGCGGCAAAGAACCTGTCAGACGCCATTCTGCTGAGTGATATTCTG
CGAGTGAACACGGAGATCACCAAAGCTCCGCTGAGCGCTAGTATGATCAAGCGCTATGATGAGCACCACC
AAGACTTGACTTTGCTGAAGGCCCTTGTCAGACAGCAACTGCCTGAGAAGTACAAGGAAATTTTCTTCGA
TCAGTCTAAAAATGGCTACGCCGGATACATTGACGGCGGAGCAAGCCAGGAGGAATTTTACAAATTTATT
AAGCCCATCTTGGAAAAAATGGACGGCACCGAGGAGCTGCTGGTAAAGCTTAACAGAGAAGATCTGTTGC
GCAAACAGCGCACTTTCGACAATGGAAGCATCCCCCACCAGATTCACCTGGGCGAACTGCACGCTATCCT
CAGGCGGCAAGAGGATTTCTACCCCTTTTTGAAAGATAACAGGGAAAAGATTGAGAAAATCCTCACATTT
CGGATACCCTACTATGTAGGCCCCCTCGCCCGGGGAAATTCCAGATTCGCGTGGATGACTCGCAAATCAG
AAGAGACCATCACTCCCTGGAACTTCGAGGAAGTCGTGGATAAGGGGGCCTCTGCCCAGTCCTTCATCGA
AAGGATGACTAACTTTGATAAAAATCTGCCTAACGAAAAGGTGCTTCCTAAACACTCTCTGCTGTACGAG
TACTTCACAGTTTATAACGAGCTCACCAAGGTCAAATACGTCACAGAAGGGATGAGAAAGCCAGCATTCC
TGTCTGGAGAGCAGAAGAAAGCTATCGTGGACCTCCTCTTCAAGACGAACCGGAAAGTTACCGTGAAACA
GCTCAAAGAAGACTATTTCAAAAAGATTGAATGTTTCGACTCTGTTGAAATCAGCGGAGTGGAGGATCGC
TTCAACGCATCCCTGGGAACGTATCACGATCTCCTGAAAATCATTAAAGACAAGGACTTCCTGGACAATG
AGGAGAACGAGGACATTCTTGAGGACATTGTCCTCACCCTTACGTTGTTTGAAGATAGGGAGATGATTGA
AGAACGCTTGAAAACTTACGCTCATCTCTTCGACGACAAAGTCATGAAACAGCTCAAGAGGCGCCGATAT
ACAGGATGGGGGCGGCTGTCAAGAAAACTGATCAATGGGATCCGAGACAAGCAGAGTGGAAAGACAATCC
TGGATTTTCTTAAGTCCGATGGATTTGCCAACAGGAACTTCATGCAGTTGATCCATGATGACTCTCTCAC
CTTTAAGGAGGACATCCAGAAAGCACAAGTTTCTGGCCAGGGGGACAGTCTTCACGAGCACATCGCTAAT
CTTGCAGGTAGCCCAGCTATCAAAAAGGGAATACTGCAGACCGTTAAGGTCGTGGATGAACTCGTCAAAG
TAATGGGAAGGCATAAGCCCGAGAATATCGTTATCGAGATGGCCCGAGAGAACCAAACTACCCAGAAGGG
ACAGAAGAACAGTAGGGAAAGGATGAAGAGGATTGAAGAGGGTATAAAAGAACTGGGGTCCCAAATCCTT
AAGGAACACCCAGTTGAAAACACCCAGCTTCAGAATGAGAAGCTCTACCTGTACTACCTGCAGAACGGCA
GGGACATGTACGTGGATCAGGAACTGGACATCAATCGGCTCTCCGACTACGACGTGGATGCTATCGTGCC
CCAGTCTTTTCTCAAAGATGATTCTATTGATAATAAAGTGTTGACAAGATCCGATAAAAATAGAGGGAAG
AGTGATAACGTCCCCTCAGAAGAAGTTGTCAAGAAAATGAAAAATTATTGGCGGCAGCTGCTGAACGCCA
AACTGATCACACAACGGAAGTTCGATAATCTGACTAAGGCTGAACGAGGTGGCCTGTCTGAGTTGGATAA
AGCCGGCTTCATCAAAAGGCAGCTTGTTGAGACACGCCAGATCACCAAGCACGTGGCCCAAATTCTCGAT
TCACGCATGAACACCAAGTACGATGAAAATGACAAACTGATTCGAGAGGTGAAAGTTATTACTCTGAAGT
CTAAGCTGGTCTCAGATTTCAGAAAGGACTTTCAGTTTTATAAGGTGAGAGAGATCAACAATTACCACCA
TGCGCATGATGCCTACCTGAATGCAGTGGTAGGCACTGCACTTATCAAAAAATATCCCAAGCTTGAATCT
GAATTTGTTTACGGAGACTATAAAGTGTACGATGTTAGGAAAATGATCGCAAAGTCTGAGCAGGAAATAG
GCAAGGCCACCGCTAAGTACTTCTTTTACAGCAATATTATGAATTTTTTCAAGACCGAGATTACACTGGC
CAATGGAGAGATTCGGAAGCGACCACTTATCGAAACAAACGGAGAAACAGGAGAAATCGTGTGGGACAAG
GGTAGGGATTTCGCGACAGTCCGGAAGGTCCTGTCCATGCCGCAGGTGAACATCGTTAAAAAGACCGAAG
TACAGACCGGAGGCTTCTCCAAGGAAAGTATCCTCCCGAAAAGGAACAGCGACAAGCTGATCGCACGCAA
AAAAGATTGGGACCCCAAGAAATACGGCGGATTCGATTCTCCTACAGTCGCTTACAGTGTACTGGTTGTG
GCCAAAGTGGAGAAAGGGAAGTCTAAAAAACTCAAAAGCGTCAAGGAACTGCTGGGCATCACAATCATGG
AGCGATCAAGCTTCGAAAAAAACCCCATCGACTTTCTCGAGGCGAAAGGATATAAAGAGGTCAAAAAAGA
CCTCATCATTAAGCTTCCCAAGTACTCTCTCTTTGAGCTTGAAAACGGCCGGAAACGAATGCTCGCTAGT
GCGGGCGAGCTGCAGAAAGGTAACGAGCTGGCACTGCCCTCTAAATACGTTAATTTCTTGTATCTGGCCA
GCCACTATGAAAAGCTCAAAGGGTCTCCCGAAGATAATGAGCAGAAGCAGCTGTTCGTGGAACAACACAA
ACACTACCTTGATGAGATCATCGAGCAAATAAGCGAATTCTCCAAAAGAGTGATCCTCGCCGACGCTAAC
CTCGATAAGGTGCTTTCTGCTTACAATAAGCACAGGGATAAGCCCATCAGGGAGCAGGCAGAAAACATTA
TCCACTTGTTTACTCTGACCAACTTGGGCGCGCCTGCAGCCTTCAAGTACTTCGACACCACCATAGACAG
AAAGCGGTACACCTCTACAAAGGAGGTCCTGGACGCCACACTGATTCATCAGTCAATTACGGGGCTCTAT
GAAACAAGAATCGACCTCTCTCAGCTCGGTGGAGACGCTAGCGGCTCTAGAATGGTGAGCAAGGGCGAGG
AGGATAACATGGCCATCATCAAGGAGTTCATGCGCTTCAAGGTGCACATGGAGGGCTCCGTGAACGGCCA
CGAGTTCGAGATCGAGGGCGAGGGCGAGGGCCGCCCCTACGAGGGCACCCAGACCGCCAAGCTGAAGGTG
ACCAAGGGTGGCCCCCTGCCCTTCGCCTGGGACATCCTGTCCCCTCAGTTCATGTACGGCTCCAAGGCCT
ACGTGAAGCACCCCGCCGACATCCCCGACTACTTGAAGCTGTCCTTCCCCGAGGGCTTCAAGTGGGAGCG
CGTGATGAACTTCGAGGACGGCGGCGTGGTGACCGTGACCCAGGACTCCTCCCTGCAGGACGGCGAGTTC
ATCTACAAGGTGAAGCTGCGCGGCACCAACTTCCCCTCCGACGGCCCCGTAATGCAGAAGAAGACCATGG
GCTGGGAGGCCTCCTCCGAGCGGATGTACCCCGAGGACGGCGCCCTGAAGGGCGAGATCAAGCAGAGGCT
GAAGCTGAAGGACGGCGGCCACTACGACGCTGAGGTCAAGACCACCTACAAGGCCAAGAAGCCCGTGCAG
CTGCCCGGCGCCTACAACGTCAACATCAAGTTGGACATCACCTCCCACAACGAGGACTACACCATCGTGG
AACAGTACGAACGCGCCGAGGGCCGCCACTCCACCGGCGGCATGGACGAGCTGTACAAGTAGTGACTGAC
TAGGATCTGGTTACCACTAAACCAGCCTCAAGAACACCCGAATGGAGTCTCTAAGCTACATAATACCAAC
TTACACTTTACAAAATGTTGTCCCCCAAAATGTAGCCATTCGTATCTGCTCCTAATAAAAAGAAAGTTTC
TTCACATTCTAAAAAAAAAAAAAAAAAAAAAAAAAAAAAAAANCCCCCCCCCCCCAAGGGCGAATTCACT
GGCCGTCGTTTTACAACGTCGTGACTGGGAAAACCCTGGCGTTACCCAACTTAATCGCCTTGCAGCACAT
CCCCCTTTCGCCAGCTGGCGTAATAGCGAAGAGGCCCGCACCGATCGCCCTTCCCAACAGTTGCGCAGCC
TGAATGGCGAATGGCGCCTGATGCGGTATTTTCTCCTTACGCATCTGTGCGGTATTTCACACCGCATATG
GTGCACTCTCAGTACAATCTGCTCTGATGCCGCATAGTTAAGCCAGCCCCGACACCCGCCAACACCCGCT
GACGCGCCCTGACGGGCTTGTCTGCTCCCGGCATCCGCTTACAGACAAGCTGTGACCGTCTCCGGGAGCT
GCATGTGTCAGAGGTTTTCACCGTCATCACCGAAACGCGCGA
